>Addgene plasmid #119140 | A3H HapI-Cas9n-UGI | addgene full sequence | sequence record 232336 | Addgene NGS Result
ATATGCCAAGTACGCCCCCTATTGACGTCAATGACGGTAAATGGCCCGCCTGGCATTATGCCCAGTACAT
GACCTTATGGGACTTTCCTACTTGGCAGTACATCTACGTATTAGTCATCGCTATTACCATGGTGATGCGG
TTTTGGCAGTACATCAATGGGCGTGGATAGCGGTTTGACTCACGGGGATTTCCAAGTCTCCACCCCATTG
ACGTCAATGGGAGTTTGTTTTGGCACCAAAATCAACGGGACTTTCCAAAATGTCGTAACAACTCCGCCCC
ATTGACGCAAATGGGCGGTAGGCGTGTACGGTGGGAGGTCTATATAAGCAGAGCTGGTTTAGTGAACCGT
CAGATCCGCTAGAGATCCGCGGCCGCGCCGCCACCATGGCTCTGTTAACAGCCGAAACATTCCGCTTACA
GTTTAACAACAAGCGCCGCCTCAGAAGGCCTTACTACCCGAGGAAGGCCCTCTTGTGTTACCAGCTGACG
CCGCAGAATGGCTCCACGCCCACGAGAGGCTACTTTGAAAACAAGAAAAAGTGCCATGCAGAAATTTGCT
TTATTAACGAGATCAAGTCCATGGGACTGGACGAAACGCAGTGCTACCAAGTCACCTGTTACCTCACGTG
GAGCCCCTGCTCCTCCTGTGCCTGGGAGCTGGTTGACTTCATCAAGGCTCACGACCATCTGAACCTGGGC
ATCTTCGCCTCCCGCCTGTACTACCACTGGTGCAAGCCCCAGCAGAAGGGGCTGCGGCTTCTGTGTGGAT
CCCAGGTCCCGGTGGAGGTCATGGGCTTCCCAGAGTTTGCTGACTGCTGGGAAAACTTTGTGGACCACGA
GAAACCGCTTTCCTTCAACCCCTATAAGATGTTAGAGGAGCTAGATAAAAACAGTCGAGCCATAAAGCGA
CGGCTTGAGAGGATAAAGCAGTCCAGCGGCAGCGAGACTCCCGGGACCTCAGAGTCCGCCACACCCGAAA
GTGATAAAAAGTATTCTATTGGTTTAGCCATCGGCACTAATTCCGTTGGATGGGCTGTCATAACCGATGA
ATACAAAGTACCTTCAAAGAAATTTAAGGTGTTGGGGAACACAGACCGTCATTCGATTAAAAAGAATCTT
ATCGGTGCCCTCCTATTCGATAGTGGCGAAACGGCAGAGGCGACTCGCCTGAAACGAACCGCTCGGAGAA
GGTATACACGTCGCAAGAACCGAATATGTTACTTACAAGAAATTTTTAGCAATGAGATGGCCAAAGTTGA
CGATTCTTTCTTTCACCGTTTGGAAGAGTCCTTCCTTGTCGAAGAGGACAAGAAACATGAACGGCACCCC
ATCTTTGGAAACATAGTAGATGAGGTGGCATATCATGAAAAGTACCCAACGATTTATCACCTCAGAAAAA
AGCTAGTTGACTCAACTGATAAAGCGGACCTGAGGTTAATCTACTTGGCTCTTGCCCATATGATAAAGTT
CCGTGGGCACTTTCTCATTGAGGGTGATCTAAATCCGGACAACTCGGATGTCGACAAACTGTTCATCCAG
TTAGTACAAACCTATAATCAGTTGTTTGAAGAGAACCCTATAAATGCAAGTGGCGTGGATGCGAAGGCTA
TTCTTAGCGCCCGCCTCTCTAAATCCCGACGGCTAGAAAACCTGATCGCACAATTACCCGGAGAGAAGAA
AAATGGGTTGTTCGGTAACCTTATAGCGCTCTCACTAGGCCTGACACCAAATTTTAAGTCGAACTTCGAC
TTAGCTGAAGATGCCAAATTGCAGCTTAGTAAGGACACGTACGATGACGATCTCGACAATCTACTGGCAC
AAATTGGAGATCAGTATGCGGACTTATTTTTGGCTGCCAAAAACCTTAGCGATGCAATCCTCCTATCTGA
CATACTGAGAGTTAATACTGAGATTACCAAGGCGCCGTTATCCGCTTCAATGATCAAAAGGTACGATGAA
CATCACCAAGACTTGACACTTCTCAAGGCCCTAGTCCGTCAGCAACTGCCTGAGAAATATAAGGAAATAT
TCTTTGATCAGTCGAAAAACGGGTACGCAGGTTATATTGACGGCGGAGCGAGTCAAGAGGAATTCTACAA
GTTTATCAAACCCATATTAGAGAAGATGGATGGGACGGAAGAGTTGCTTGTAAAACTCAATCGCGAAGAT
CTACTGCGAAAGCAGCGGACTTTCGACAACGGTAGCATTCCACATCAAATCCACTTAGGCGAATTGCATG
CTATACTTAGAAGGCAGGAGGATTTTTATCCGTTCCTCAAAGACAATCGTGAAAAGATTGAGAAAATCCT
AACCTTTCGCATACCTTACTATGTGGGACCCCTGGCCCGAGGGAACTCTCGGTTCGCATGGATGACAAGA
AAGTCCGAAGAAACGATTACTCCATGGAATTTTGAGGAAGTTGTCGATAAAGGTGCGTCAGCTCAATCGT
TCATCGAGAGGATGACCAACTTTGACAAGAATTTACCGAACGAAAAAGTATTGCCTAAGCACAGTTTACT
TTACGAGTATTTCACAGTGTACAATGAACTCACGAAAGTTAAGTATGTCACTGAGGGCATGCGTAAACCC
GCCTTTCTAAGCGGAGAACAGAAGAAAGCAATAGTAGATCTGTTATTCAAGACCAACCGCAAAGTGACAG
TTAAGCAATTGAAAGAGGACTACTTTAAGAAAATTGAATGCTTCGATTCTGTCGAGATCTCCGGGGTAGA
AGATCGATTTAATGCGTCACTTGGTACGTATCATGACCTCCTAAAGATAATTAAAGATAAGGACTTCCTG
GATAACGAAGAGAATGAAGATATCTTAGAAGATATAGTGTTGACTCTTACCCTCTTTGAAGATCGGGAAA
TGATTGAGGAAAGACTAAAAACATACGCTCACCTGTTCGACGATAAGGTTATGAAACAGTTAAAGAGGCG
TCGCTATACGGGCTGGGGACGATTGTCGCGGAAACTTATCAACGGGATAAGAGACAAGCAAAGTGGTAAA
ACTATTCTCGATTTTCTAAAGAGCGACGGCTTCGCCAATAGGAACTTTATGCAGCTGATCCATGATGACT
CTTTAACCTTCAAAGAGGATATACAAAAGGCACAGGTTTCCGGACAAGGGGACTCATTGCACGAACATAT
TGCGAATCTTGCTGGTTCGCCAGCCATCAAAAAGGGCATACTCCAGACAGTCAAAGTAGTGGATGAGCTA
GTTAAGGTCATGGGACGTCACAAACCGGAAAACATTGTAATCGAGATGGCACGCGAAAATCAAACGACTC
AGAAGGGGCAAAAAAACAGTCGAGAGCGGATGAAGAGAATAGAAGAGGGTATTAAAGAACTGGGCAGCCA
GATCTTAAAGGAGCATCCTGTGGAAAATACCCAATTGCAGAACGAGAAACTTTACCTCTATTACCTACAA
AATGGAAGGGACATGTATGTTGATCAGGAACTGGACATAAACCGTTTATCTGATTACGACGTCGATCACA
TTGTACCCCAATCCTTTTTGAAGGACGATTCAATCGACAATAAAGTGCTTACACGCTCGGATAAGAACCG
AGGGAAAAGTGACAATGTTCCAAGCGAGGAAGTCGTAAAGAAAATGAAGAACTATTGGCGGCAGCTCCTA
AATGCGAAACTGATAACGCAAAGAAAGTTCGATAACTTAACTAAAGCTGAGAGGGGTGGCTTGTCTGAAC
TTGACAAGGCCGGATTTATTAAACGTCAGCTCGTGGAAACCCGCCAAATCACAAAGCATGTTGCACAGAT
ACTAGATTCCCGAATGAATACGAAATACGACGAGAACGATAAGCTGATTCGGGAAGTCAAAGTAATCACT
TTAAAGTCAAAATTGGTGTCGGACTTCAGAAAGGATTTTCAATTCTATAAAGTTAGGGAGATAAATAACT
ACCACCATGCGCACGACGCTTATCTTAATGCCGTCGTAGGGACCGCACTCATTAAGAAATACCCGAAGCT
AGAAAGTGAGTTTGTGTATGGTGATTACAAAGTTTATGACGTCCGTAAGATGATCGCGAAAAGCGAACAG
GAGATAGGCAAGGCTACAGCCAAATACTTCTTTTATTCTAACATTATGAATTTCTTTAAGACGGAAATCA
CTCTGGCAAACGGAGAGATACGCAAACGACCTTTAATTGAAACCAATGGGGAGACAGGTGAAATCGTATG
GGATAAGGGCCGGGACTTCGCGACGGTGAGAAAAGTTTTGTCCATGCCCCAAGTCAACATAGTAAAGAAA
ACTGAGGTGCAGACCGGAGGGTTTTCAAAGGAATCGATTCTTCCAAAAAGGAATAGTGATAAGCTCATCG
CTCGTAAAAAGGACTGGGACCCGAAAAAGTACGGTGGCTTCGATAGCCCTACAGTTGCCTATTCTGTCCT
AGTAGTGGCAAAAGTTGAGAAGGGAAAATCCAAGAAACTGAAGTCAGTCAAAGAATTATTGGGGATAACG
ATTATGGAGCGCTCGTCTTTTGAAAAGAACCCCATCGACTTCCTTGAGGCGAAAGGTTACAAGGAAGTAA
AAAAGGATCTCATAATTAAACTACCAAAGTATAGTCTGTTTGAGTTAGAAAATGGCCGAAAACGGATGTT
GGCTAGCGCCGGAGAGCTTCAAAAGGGGAACGAACTCGCACTACCGTCTAAATACGTGAATTTCCTGTAT
TTAGCGTCCCATTACGAGAAGTTGAAAGGTTCACCTGAAGATAACGAACAGAAGCAACTTTTTGTTGAGC
AGCACAAACATTATCTCGACGAAATCATAGAGCAAATTTCGGAATTCAGTAAGAGAGTCATCCTAGCTGA
TGCCAATCTGGACAAAGTATTAAGCGCATACAACAAGCACAGGGATAAACCCATACGTGAGCAGGCGGAA
AATATTATCCATTTGTTTACTCTTACCAACCTCGGCGCTCCAGCCGCATTCAAGTATTTTGACACAACGA
TAGATCGCAAACGATACACTTCTACCAAGGAGGTGCTAGACGCGACACTGATTCACCAATCCATCACGGG
ATTATATGAAACTCGGATAGATTTGTCACAGCTTGGGGGTGACTCTGGTGGTTCTACTAATCTGTCAGAT
ATTATTGAAAAGGAGACCGGTAAGCAACTGGTTATCCAGGAATCCATCCTCATGCTCCCAGAGGAGGTGG
AAGAAGTCATTGGGAACAAGCCGGAAAGCGATATACTCGTGCACACCGCCTACGACGAGAGCACCGACGA
GAATGTCATGCTTCTGACTAGCGACGCCCCTGAATACAAGCCTTGGGCTCTGGTCATACAGGATAGCAAC
GGTGAGAACAAGATTAAGATGCTCTCTGGTGGTTCTCCCAAGAAGAAGAGGAAAGTCTAACCGGTCATCA
TCACCATCACCATTGAGTTTAAACCCGCTGATCAGCCTCGACTGTGCCTTCTAGTTGCCAGCCATCTGTT
GTTTGCCCCTCCCCCGTGCCTTCCTTGACCCTGGAAGGTGCCACTCCCACTGTCCTTTCCTAATAAAATG
AGGAAATTGCATCGCATTGTCTGAGTAGGTGTCATTCTATTCTGGGGGGTGGGGTGGGGCAGGACAGCAA
GGGGGAGGATTGGGAAGACAATAGCAGGCATGCTGGGGATGCGGTGGGCTCTATGGCTTCTGAGGCGGAA
AGAACCAGCTGGGGCTCGATACCGTCGACCTCTAGCTAGAGCTTGGCGTAATCATGGTCATAGCTGTTTC
CTGTGTGAAATTGTTATCCGCTCACAATTCCACACAACATACGAGCCGGAAGCATAAAGTGTAAAGCCTA
GGGTGCCTAATGAGTGAGCTAACTCACATTAATTGCGTTGCGCTCACTGCCCGCTTTCCAGTCGGGAAAC
CTGTCGTGCCAGCTGCATTAATGAATCGGCCAACGCGCGGGGAGAGGCGGTTTGCGTATTGGGCGCTCTT
CCGCTTCCTCGCTCACTGACTCGCTGCGCTCGGTCGTTCGGCTGCGGCGAGCGGTATCAGCTCACTCAAA
GGCGGTAATACGGTTATCCACAGAATCAGGGGATAACGCAGGAAAGAACATGTGAGCAAAAGGCCAGCAA
AAGGCCAGGAACCGTAAAAAGGCCGCGTTGCTGGCGTTTTTCCATAGGCTCCGCCCCCCTGACGAGCATC
ACAAAAATCGACGCTCAAGTCAGAGGTGGCGAAACCCGACAGGACTATAAAGATACCAGGCGTTTCCCCC
TGGAAGCTCCCTCGTGCGCTCTCCTGTTCCGACCCTGCCGCTTACCGGATACCTGTCCGCCTTTCTCCCT
TCGGGAAGCGTGGCGCTTTCTCATAGCTCACGCTGTAGGTATCTCAGTTCGGTGTAGGTCGTTCGCTCCA
AGCTGGGCTGTGTGCACGAACCCCCCGTTCAGCCCGACCGCTGCGCCTTATCCGGTAACTATCGTCTTGA
GTCCAACCCGGTAAGACACGACTTATCGCCACTGGCAGCAGCCACTGGTAACAGGATTAGCAGAGCGAGG
TATGTAGGCGGTGCTACAGAGTTCTTGAAGTGGTGGCCTAACTACGGCTACACTAGAAGAACAGTATTTG
GTATCTGCGCTCTGCTGAAGCCAGTTACCTTCGGAAAAAGAGTTGGTAGCTCTTGATCCGGCAAACAAAC
CACCGCTGGTAGCGGTGGTTTTTTTGTTTGCAAGCAGCAGATTACGCGCAGAAAAAAAGGATCTCAAGAA
GATCCTTTGATCTTTTCTACGGGGTCTGACGCTCAGTGGAACGAAAACTCACGTTAAGGGATTTTGGTCA
TGAGATTATCAAAAAGGATCTTCACCTAGATCCTTTTAAATTAAAAATGAAGTTTTAAATCAATCTAAAG
TATATATGAGTAAACTTGGTCTGACAGTTACCAATGCTTAATCAGTGAGGCACCTATCTCAGCGATCTGT
CTATTTCGTTCATCCATAGTTGCCTGACTCCCCGTCGTGTAGATAACTACGATACGGGAGGGCTTACCAT
CTGGCCCCAGTGCTGCAATGATACCGCGAGACCCACGCTCACCGGCTCCAGATTTATCAGCAATAAACCA
GCCAGCCGGAAGGGCCGAGCGCAGAAGTGGTCCTGCAACTTTATCCGCCTCCATCCAGTCTATTAATTGT
TGCCGGGAAGCTAGAGTAAGTAGTTCGCCAGTTAATAGTTTGCGCAACGTTGTTGCCATTGCTACAGGCA
TCGTGGTGTCACGCTCGTCGTTTGGTATGGCTTCATTCAGCTCCGGTTCCCAACGATCAAGGCGAGTTAC
ATGATCCCCCATGTTGTGCAAAAAAGCGGTTAGCTCCTTCGGTCCTCCGATCGTTGTCAGAAGTAAGTTG
GCCGCAGTGTTATCACTCATGGTTATGGCAGCACTGCATAATTCTCTTACTGTCATGCCATCCGTAAGAT
GCTTTTCTGTGACTGGTGAGTACTCAACCAAGTCATTCTGAGAATAGTGTATGCGGCGACCGAGTTGCTC
TTGCCCGGCGTCAATACGGGATAATACCGCGCCACATAGCAGAACTTTAAAAGTGCTCATCATTGGAAAA
CGTTCTTCGGGGCGAAAACTCTCAAGGATCTTACCGCTGTTGAGATCCAGTTCGATGTAACCCACTCGTG
CACCCAACTGATCTTCAGCATCTTTTACTTTCACCAGCGTTTCTGGGTGAGCAAAAACAGGAAGGCAAAA
TGCCGCAAAAAAGGGAATAAGGGCGACACGGAAATGTTGAATACTCATACTCTTCCTTTTTCAATATTAT
TGAAGCATTTATCAGGGTTATTGTCTCATGAGCGGATACATATTTGAATGTATTTAGAAAAATAAACAAA
TAGGGGTTCCGCGCACATTTCCCCGAAAAGTGCCACCTGACGTCGACGGATCGGGAGATCGATCTCCCGA
TCCCCTAGGGTCGACTCTCAGTACAATCTGCTCTGATGCCGCATAGTTAAGCCAGTATCTGCTCCCTGCT
TGTGTGTTGGAGGTCGCTGAGTAGTGCGCGAGCAAAATTTAAGCTACAACAAGGCAAGGCTTGACCGACA
ATTGCATGAAGAATCTGCTTAGGGTTAGGCGTTTTGCGCTGCTTCGCGATGTACGGGCCAGATATACGCG
TTGACATTGATTATTGACTAGTTATTAATAGTAATCAATTACGGGGTCATTAGTTCATAGCCCATATATG
GAGTTCCGCGTTACATAACTTACGGTAAATGGCCCGCCTGGCTGACCGCCCAACGACCCCCGCCCATTGA
CGTCAATAATGACGTATGTTCCCATAGTAACGCCAATAGGGACTTTCCATTGACGTCAATGGGTGGAGTA
TTTACGGTAAACTGCCCACTTGGCAGTACATCAAGTGTATC
Features (pLannotate 1.2.2; 17 found; start..end, strand, type, name):
    132..335     +  promoter       CMV promoter: human cytomegalovirus (CMV) immediate early promoter
    386..928     +  CDS            APOBEC3H (fragment): ABC3H_HUMAN - Experimental evidence at protein level: Swiss-Prot protein existence level 1. DNA deaminase (cytidine deaminase) which acts as an inhibitor of retrovirus replication and retrotransposon mobility via deaminase- dependent and -independent mechanisms. The A3H-var/haplotype 2 exhibits antiviral activity against vif-deficient HIV-1. After the penetration of retroviral nucleocapsids into target cells of infection and the initiation of reverse transcription, it can induce the conversion of cytosine to uracil in the minus-sense single-strand viral DNA, leading to G-to-A hypermutations in
    935..982     +  CDS            ABE(7.10) (fragment): adenine base editor comprising wild-type E. coli TadA fused to the evolved TadA*(7.10) mutant (Gaudelli et al., 2017)
    983..5083    +  CDS            Cas9 VQR: Streptococcus pyogenes Cas9 endonuclease with the D1135V/R1335Q/T1337R mutations has an altered recognition specificity for the protospacer adjacent motif (PAM) (Kleinstiver et al., 2015)
   5096..5344    +  CDS            UGI: UNGI_BPPB2 - Experimental evidence at protein level: Swiss-Prot protein existence level 1. This protein binds specifically and reversibly to the host uracil-DNA glycosylase, preventing removal of uracil residues from PBS2 DNA by the host uracil-excision repair system. From Bacillus phage PBS2 (Bacteriophage PBS2).
   5432..5656    +  polyA_signal   bGH poly(A) signal: bovine growth hormone polyadenylation signal
   5660..5681    +  promoter       SV40 promoter (fragment): SV40 enhancer and early promoter
   5686..5702    +  misc_feature   MCS (fragment): pBluescript multiple cloning site
   5751..5767    -  protein_bind   lac operator: The lac repressor binds to the lac operator to inhibit transcription in E. coli. This inhibition can be relieved by adding lactose or isopropyl-β-D-thiogalactopyranoside (IPTG). lac repressor encoded by lacI
   5775..5805    -  promoter       lac promoter: promoter for the E. coli lac operon
   5820..5841    -  protein_bind   CAP binding site: CAP binding activates transcription in the presence of cAMP. E. coli catabolite activator protein
   5854..5946    -  CDS            lacI (fragment): lac repressor; lacI; The lac repressor binds to the lac operator to inhibit transcription in E. coli. This inhibition can be relieved by adding lactose or isopropyl-β-D-thiogalactopyranoside (IPTG).
   6129..6717    -  rep_origin     ori: high-copy-number ColE1/pMB1/pBR322/pUC origin of replication
   6888..7748    -  CDS            AmpR: β-lactamase; bla; confers resistance to ampicillin, carbenicillin, and related antibiotics
   7749..7853    -  promoter       AmpR promoter: bla
   7924..7968    -  misc_feature   bom (fragment): basis of mobility region from pBR322
   8123..131     +  enhancer       CMV enhancer (across the origin): human cytomegalovirus immediate early enhancer
