[The description below was written by a language model from this plasmid's Addgene catalogue record and pLannotate feature annotations shown in this document.]
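Description:
A3H HapI-Cas9n-UGI is a mammalian expression plasmid encoding a cytosine base editor, built on the BE3 backbone by placing human APOBEC3H haplotype I in the deaminase position between retained NotI and XmaI sites. The sequenced record is about 8.4 kb. It is maintained in E. coli through a high-copy ColE1/pUC-type origin and selected with ampicillin via the β-lactamase gene and its own promoter. Short remnants of lac regulatory sequences, an MCS, an SV40 promoter fragment and a bom fragment are backbone leftovers with no evident role in the payload. No mammalian selection marker is annotated.

The payload is a single open reading frame driven by the CMV enhancer and immediate early promoter and terminated by the bovine growth hormone polyadenylation signal. It reads, in order, APOBEC3H (about 0.55 kb), a short linker, Streptococcus pyogenes Cas9, and the uracil DNA glycosylase inhibitor (UGI) from Bacillus phage PBS2. The automated annotation labels the linker as an ABE(7.10) fragment and the Cas9 as the VQR variant. These are probably similarity-based matches, since the catalogue entry describes the Cas9 simply as a nickase and mentions no PAM-altering mutations or adenine deaminase.

In this design, a separately supplied guide RNA directs Cas9 nickase to a target site, where the tethered deaminase converts cytosine to uracil in the displaced single strand. UGI blocks uracil excision, and nicking of the opposite strand biases repair toward a C-to-T outcome. No guide RNA cassette is annotated on this plasmid. The associated work used such APOBEC-Cas9 editors with eGFP reporters that score single-base editing.
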