Addgene plasmid #119140: A3H HapI-Cas9n-UGI
Purpose: Base editor made from APOBEC3H Haplotype I
Depositing lab: Reuben Harris. Depositing organization: University of Minnesota. Publication: A panel of eGFP reporters for single base editing by APOBEC-Cas9 editosome complexes. Martin AS, Salamango DJ, Serebrenik AA, Shaban NM, Brown WL, Harris RS. Sci Rep. 2019 Jan 24;9(1):497. doi: 10.1038/s41598-018-36739-9. PubMed 30679582.
Backbone
  Vector backbone: BE3
  Backbone manufacturer: Liu Lab
  Backbone size w/o insert (bp): 7825
  Vector type: CRISPR
Growth in bacteria
  Bacterial resistance: Ampicillin, 100 μg/mL
  Growth temperature: 37°C
  Growth strain: DH5alpha
  Copy number: High Copy
Gene/Insert
  Gene/Insert name: APOBEC3H Haplotype I-Cas9 nickase-UGI
  Species: H. sapiens (human)
  Insert size (bp): 549
  Mutation: None
  Promoter: CMV
  Cloning method: Restriction Enzyme; 5′ cloning site NotI (not destroyed); 3′ cloning site XmaI (not destroyed)
  Sequencing primers: 5′ CGTGTACGGTGGGAGGTCTA
Terms and licenses: Academic/Nonprofit Terms; Industry Terms: Not Available to Industry
How to cite: A3H HapI-Cas9n-UGI was a gift from Reuben Harris (Addgene plasmid # 119140 ; http://n2t.net/addgene:119140 ; RRID:Addgene_119140)
